Addgene plasmid #20758: pFA6a-6xGLY-Strep-tagII-hphMX4
Purpose: (Empty Backbone)
Depositing lab: Mark Hochstrasser. Depositing organization: Yale University. Publication: Small epitope-linker modules for PCR-based C-terminal tagging in Saccharomyces cerevisiae. Funakoshi M, Hochstrasser M. Yeast. 2009 Feb 25. 26(3):185-192. 10.1002/yea.1658 PubMed 19243080.
Backbone
  Vector backbone: pFA6a
  Backbone size (bp): 2513
  Vector type: Yeast Expression ; PCR-based C-terminal tagging
  Selectable markers: Hygromycin
Growth in bacteria
  Bacterial resistance: Ampicillin, 100 μg/mL
  Growth temperature: 37°C
  Growth strain: DH5alpha
  Copy number: Unknown
Gene/Insert
  Gene/Insert name: None
  Cloning method: Restriction Enzyme; 5′ cloning site PacI (unknown if destroyed); 3′ cloning site PmeI (unknown if destroyed)
  Sequencing primers: 5′ SP6; 3′ T7
Terms and licenses: Academic/Nonprofit Terms; Industry Terms: Not Available to Industry
How to cite: pFA6a-6xGLY-Strep-tagII-hphMX4 was a gift from Mark Hochstrasser (Addgene plasmid # 20758 ; http://n2t.net/addgene:20758 ; RRID:Addgene_20758)
