[The description below was written by a language model from this plasmid's Addgene catalogue record and pLannotate feature annotations shown in this document.]
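Description:
pFA6a-6xGLY-Strep-tagII-hphMX4 is a PCR template plasmid built on the pFA6a backbone for C-terminal epitope tagging of chromosomal genes in Saccharomyces cerevisiae. It is catalogued as an empty backbone, because it carries no gene of interest. Instead it supplies a tagging module that is amplified with primers bearing homology to the target locus and then integrated into the yeast genome by homologous recombination. The 4,435 nt plasmid is maintained in E. coli through a high-copy ColE1/pUC-type origin and an ampicillin resistance gene (β-lactamase with its own promoter). No yeast replication origin is annotated, which fits its role as a template rather than an episomal expression vector. The short lacI, rop and bom fragments in the feature table are backbone remnants with no evident function.

The module begins with a six-glycine linker, indicated by the plasmid name but not separately annotated. This is followed by Strep-tag II, a short peptide that binds Strep-Tactin, an engineered streptavidin. When fused in frame to the 3′ end of an open reading frame, the flexible linker is meant to separate the tag from the protein, which can help accessibility for detection or affinity purification. The S. cerevisiae ADH1 terminator sits directly downstream and provides transcription termination for the tagged gene. A hygromycin resistance cassette then allows selection of yeast integrants. The annotation software labels this cassette hphMX6, whereas the plasmid name gives hphMX4. The record lists PacI and PmeI as the cloning sites, and flanking SP6 and T7 promoters serve as sequencing primer sites.
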