Features (pLannotate 1.2.2; 11 found; start..end, strand, type, name):
     79..101     +  CDS            Strep-Tag II (fragment): peptide that binds Strep-Tactin®, an engineered form of streptavidin
    126..313     +  terminator     ADH1 terminator: S. cerevisiae ADH1; transcription terminator for the S. cerevisiae alcohol dehydrogenase 1 (ADH1) gene
    388..1963    +  gene           hphMX6: yeast selectable marker conferring hygromycin resistance
   2071..2089    -  promoter       T7 promoter: promoter for bacteriophage T7 RNA polymerase
   2111..2164    -  CDS            lacI (fragment): lac repressor; lacI; The lac repressor binds to the lac operator to inhibit transcription in E. coli. This inhibition can be relieved by adding lactose or isopropyl-β-D-thiogalactopyranoside (IPTG).
   2347..2935    -  rep_origin     ori: high-copy-number ColE1/pMB1/pBR322/pUC origin of replication
   3106..3966    -  CDS            AmpR: β-lactamase; bla; confers resistance to ampicillin, carbenicillin, and related antibiotics
   3967..4071    -  promoter       AmpR promoter: bla
   4166..4201    +  CDS            rop (fragment): Rop protein, which maintains plasmids at low copy number; rop
   4303..4354    +  misc_feature   bom (fragment): basis of mobility region from pBR322
   4417..4435    +  promoter       SP6 promoter: promoter for bacteriophage SP6 RNA polymerase
>Addgene plasmid #20758 | pFA6a-6xGLY-Strep-tagII-hphMX4 | depositor full sequence | sequence record 9650 | Author sequence
ACGCGGCCGCCAGCTGAAGCTTCGTACGCTGCAGGTCGACGGATCCCCGGGTTAATTAACGGGGGAGGCG
GGGGTGGATGGAGCCACCCGCAGTTCGAAAAATAGGGCGCGCCACTTCTAAATAAGCGAATTTCTTATGA
TTTATGATTTTTATTATTAAATAAGTTATAAAAAAAATAAGTGTATACAAATTTTAAAGTGACTCTTAGG
TTTTAAAACGAAAATTCTTATTCTTGAGTAACTCTTTCCTGTAGGTCAGGTTGCTTTCTCAGGTATAGTA
TGAGGTCGCTCTTATTGACCACACCTCTACCGGCAGATCCGCTAGGGATAACAGGGTAATATAGATCTGT
TTAGCTTGCCTTGTCCCCGCCGGGTCACCCGGCCAGCGACATGGAGGCCCAGAATACCCTCCTTGACAGT
CTTGACGTGCGCAGCTCAGGGGCATGATGTGACTGTCGCCCGTACATTTAGCCCATACATCCCCATGTAT
AATCATTTGCATCCATACATTTTGATGGCCGCACGGCGCGAAGCAAAAATTACGGCTCCTCGCTGCAGAC
CTGCGAGCAGGGAAACGCTCCCCTCACAGACGCGTTGAATTGTCCCCACGCCGCGCCCCTGTAGAGAAAT
ATAAAAGGTTAGGATTTGCCACTGAGGTTCTTCTTTCATATACTTCCTTTTAAAATCTTGCTAGGATACA
GTTCTCACATCACATCCGAACATAAACAACCATGGGTAAAAAGCCTGAACTCACCGCGACGTCTGTCGAG
AAGTTTCTGATCGAAAAGTTCGACAGCGTCTCCGACCTGATGCAGCTCTCGGAGGGCGAAGAATCTCGTG
CTTTCAGCTTCGATGTAGGAGGGCGTGGATATGTCCTGCGGGTAAATAGCTGCGCCGATGGTTTCTACAA
AGATCGTTATGTTTATCGGCACTTTGCATCGGCCGCGCTCCCGATTCCGGAAGTGCTTGACATTGGGGAA
TTCAGCGAGAGCCTGACCTATTGCATCTCCCGCCGTGCACAGGGTGTCACGTTGCAAGACCTGCCTGAAA
CCGAACTGCCCGCTGTTCTGCAGCCGGTCGCGGAGGCCATGGATGCGATCGCTGCGGCCGATCTTAGCCA
GACGAGCGGGTTCGGCCCATTCGGACCGCAAGGAATCGGTCAATACACTACATGGCGTGATTTCATATGC
GCGATTGCTGATCCCCATGTGTATCACTGGCAAACTGTGATGGACGACACCGTCAGTGCGTCCGTCGCGC
AGGCTCTCGATGAGCTGATGCTTTGGGCCGAGGACTGCCCCGAAGTCCGGCACCTCGTGCACGCGGATTT
CGGCTCCAACAATGTCCTGACGGACAATGGCCGCATAACAGCGGTCATTGACTGGAGCGAGGCGATGTTC
GGGGATTCCCAATACGAGGTCGCCAACATCTTCTTCTGGAGGCCGTGGTTGGCTTGTATGGAGCAGCAGA
CGCGCTACTTCGAGCGGAGGCATCCGGAGCTTGCAGGATCGCCGCGGCTCCGGGCGTATATGCTCCGCAT
TGGTCTTGACCAACTCTATCAGAGCTTGGTTGACGGCAATTTCGATGATGCAGCTTGGGCGCAGGGTCGA
TGCGACGCAATCGTCCGATCCGGAGCCGGGACTGTCGGGCGTACACAAATCGCCCGCAGAAGCGCGGCCG
TCTGGACCGATGGCTGTGTAGAAGTACTCGCCGATAGTGGAAACCGACGCCCCAGCACTCGTCCGAGGGC
AAAGGAATAATCAGTACTGACAATAAAAAGATTCTTGTTTTCAAGAACTTGTCATTTGTATAGTTTTTTT
ATATTGTAGTTGTTCTATTTTAATCAAATGTTAGCGTGATTTATATTTTTTTTCGCCTCGACATCATCTG
CCCAGATGCGAAGTTAAGTGCGCAGAAAGTAATATCATGCGTCAATCGTATGTGAATGCTGGTCGCTATA
CTGCTGTCGATTCGATACTAACGCCGCCATCCAGTGTCGAAAACGAGCTCGAATTCATCGATGATATCAG
ATCCACTAGTGGCCTATGCGGCCGCGGATCTGCCGGTCTCCCTATAGTGAGTCGTATTAATTTCGATAAG
CCAGGTTAACCTGCATTAATGAATCGGCCAACGCGCGGGGAGAGGCGGTTTGCGTATTGGGCGCTCTTCC
GCTTCCTCGCTCACTGACTCGCTGCGCTCGGTCGTTCGGCTGCGGCGAGCGGTATCAGCTCACTCAAAGG
CGGTAATACGGTTATCCACAGAATCAGGGGATAACGCAGGAAAGAACATGTGAGCAAAAGGCCAGCAAAA
GGCCAGGAACCGTAAAAAGGCCGCGTTGCTGGCGTTTTTCCATAGGCTCCGCCCCCCTGACGAGCATCAC
AAAAATCGACGCTCAAGTCAGAGGTGGCGAAACCCGACAGGACTATAAAGATACCAGGCGTTTCCCCCTG
GAAGCTCCCTCGTGCGCTCTCCTGTTCCGACCCTGCCGCTTACCGGATACCTGTCCGCCTTTCTCCCTTC
GGGAAGCGTGGCGCTTTCTCAATGCTCACGCTGTAGGTATCTCAGTTCGGTGTAGGTCGTTCGCTCCAAG
CTGGGCTGTGTGCACGAACCCCCCGTTCAGCCCGACCGCTGCGCCTTATCCGGTAACTATCGTCTTGAGT
CCAACCCGGTAAGACACGACTTATCGCCACTGGCAGCAGCCACTGGTAACAGGATTAGCAGAGCGAGGTA
TGTAGGCGGTGCTACAGAGTTCTTGAAGTGGTGGCCTAACTACGGCTACACTAGAAGGACAGTATTTGGT
ATCTGCGCTCTGCTGAAGCCAGTTACCTTCGGAAAAAGAGTTGGTAGCTCTTGATCCGGCAAACAAACCA
CCGCTGGTAGCGGTGGTTTTTTTGTTTGCAAGCAGCAGATTACGCGCAGAAAAAAAGGATCTCAAGAAGA
TCCTTTGATCTTTTCTACGGGGTCTGACGCTCAGTGGAACGAAAACTCACGTTAAGGGATTTTGGTCATG
AGATTATCAAAAAGGATCTTCACCTAGATCCTTTTAAATTAAAAATGAAGTTTTAAATCAATCTAAAGTA
TATATGAGTAAACTTGGTCTGACAGTTACCAATGCTTAATCAGTGAGGCACCTATCTCAGCGATCTGTCT
ATTTCGTTCATCCATAGTTGCCTGACTCCCCGTCGTGTAGATAACTACGATACGGGAGGGCTTACCATCT
GGCCCCAGTGCTGCAATGATACCGCGAGACCCACGCTCACCGGCTCCAGATTTATCAGCAATAAACCAGC
CAGCCGGAAGGGCCGAGCGCAGAAGTGGTCCTGCAACTTTATCCGCCTCCATCCAGTCTATTAATTGTTG
CCGGGAAGCTAGAGTAAGTAGTTCGCCAGTTAATAGTTTGCGCAACGTTGTTGCCATTGCTACAGGCATC
GTGGTGTCACGCTCGTCGTTTGGTATGGCTTCATTCAGCTCCGGTTCCCAACGATCAAGGCGAGTTACAT
GATCCCCCATGTTGTGCAAAAAAGCGGTTAGCTCCTTCGGTCCTCCGATCGTTGTCAGAAGTAAGTTGGC
CGCAGTGTTATCACTCATGGTTATGGCAGCACTGCATAATTCTCTTACTGTCATGCCATCCGTAAGATGC
TTTTCTGTGACTGGTGAGTACTCAACCAAGTCATTCTGAGAATAGTGTATGCGGCGACCGAGTTGCTCTT
GCCCGGCGTCAATACGGGATAATACCGCGCCACATAGCAGAACTTTAAAAGTGCTCATCATTGGAAAACG
TTCTTCGGGGCGAAAACTCTCAAGGATCTTACCGCTGTTGAGATCCAGTTCGATGTAACCCACTCGTGCA
CCCAACTGATCTTCAGCATCTTTTACTTTCACCAGCGTTTCTGGGTGAGCAAAAACAGGAAGGCAAAATG
CCGCAAAAAAGGGAATAAGGGCGACACGGAAATGTTGAATACTCATACTCTTCCTTTTTCAATATTATTG
AAGCATTTATCAGGGTTATTGTCTCATGAGCGGATACATATTTGAATGTATTTAGAAAAATAAACAAATA
GGGGTTCCGCGCACATTTCCCCGAAAAGTGCCACCTGACGTCTAAGAAACCATTATTATCATGACATTAA
CCTATAAAAATAGGCGTATCACGAGGCCCTTTCGTCTCGCGCGTTTCGGTGATGACGGTGAAAACCTCTG
ACACATGCAGCTCCCGGAGACGGTCACAGCTTGTCTGTAAGCGGATGCCGGGAGCAGACAAGCCCGTCAG
GGCGCGTCAGCGGGTGTTGGCGGGTGTCGGGGCTGGCTTAACTATGCGGCATCAGAGCAGATTGTACTGA
GAGTGCACCATATGGACATATTGTCGTTAGAACGCGGCTACAATTAATACATAACCTTATGTATCATACA
CATACGATTTAGGTGACACTATAGA
