>Addgene plasmid #20758 | pFA6a-6xGLY-Strep-tagII-hphMX4 | addgene partial sequence | sequence record 26611 | 20758 with T7
CTAGTGGANCTGATATCATCGATGAATTCGAGCTCGTTTTCGACACTGGATGGCGGCGTTAGTATCGAAT
CGACAGCAGTATAGCGACCAGCATTCACATACGATTGACGCATGATATTACTTTCTGCGCACTTAACTTC
GCATCTGGGCAGATGATGTCGAGGCGAAAAAAAATATAAATCACGCTAACATTTGATTAAAATAGAACAA
CTACAATATAAAAAAACTATACAAATGACAAGTTCTTGAAAACAAGAATCTTTTTATTGTCAGTACTGAT
TATTCCTTTGCCCTCGGACGAGTGCTGGGGCGTCGGTTTCCACTATCGGCGAGTACTTCTACACAGCCAT
CGGTCCAGACGGCCGCGCTTCTGCGGGCGATTTGTGTACGCCCGACAGTCCCGGCTCCGGATCGGACGAT
TGCGTCGCATCGACCCTGCGCCCAAGCTGCATCATCGAAATTGCCGTCAACCAAGCTCTGATAGAGTTGG
TCAAGACCAATGCGGAGCATATACGCCCGGAGCCGCGGCGATCCTGCAAGCTCCGGATGCCTCCGCTCGA
AGTAGCGCGTCTGCTGCTCCATACAAGCCAACCACGGCCTCCAGAAGAAGATGTTGGCGANNNNNNNNNN
NGNNNNNCCCCNAACATCGNNTCGCTCCAGTCAATGACCGCNNNNNNCGGCCATTGTCCGTCAGGACATT
GTTGGAGCCGAAATCCGCGTGCACGAGGTGCCGGACTTCNGGGCAGTCCTCGGCCCAAAGCATCAGCTCA
TCGNN
